>Addgene plasmid #191675 | pLenti HsATP10B_WT-T2A-His-flag-TMEM30A variant1 | addgene full sequence | sequence record 377586 | Addgene NGS Result
ACTGGAAGGGCTAATTCACTCCCAACGAAGACAAAATCGTCGAGAGATGCTGCATATAAGCAGCTGCTTT
TTGCTTGTACTGGGTCTCTCTGGTTAGACCAGATCTGAGCCTGGGAGCTCTCTGGCTAACTAGGGAACCC
ACTGCTTAAGCCTCAATAAAGCTTGCCTTGAGTGCTTCAAGTAGTGTGTGCCCGTCTGTTGTGTGACTCT
GGTAACTAGAGATCCCTCAGACCCTTTTAGTCAGTGTGGAAAATCTCTAGCAGTAGTAGTTCATGTCATC
TTATTATTCAGTATTTATAACTTGCAAAGAAATGAATATCAGAGAGTGAGAGGCCTTGACATTATAATAG
ATTTAGCAGGAATTGAACTAGGAGTGGAGCACACAGGCAAAGCTGCAGAAGTACTTGGAAGAAGCCACCA
GAGATACTCACGATTCTGCACATACCTGGCTAATCCCAGATCCTAAGGATTACATTAAGTTTACTAACAT
TTATATAATGATTTATAGTTTAAAGTATAAACTTATCTAATTTACTATTCTGACAGATATTAATTAATCC
TCAAATATCATAAGAGATGATTACTATTATCCCCATTTAACACAAGAGGAAACTGAGAGGGAAAGATGTT
GAAGTAATTTTCCCACAATTACAGCATCCGTTAGTTACGACTCTATGATCTTCTGACACAAATTCCATTT
ACTCCTCACCCTATGACTCAGTCGAATATATCAAAGTTATGGACATTATGCTAAGTAACAAATTACCCTT
TTATATAGTAAATACTGAGTAGATTGAGAGAAGAAATTGTTTGCAAACCTGAATAGCTTCAAGAAGAAGA
GAAGTGAGGATAAGAATAACAGTTGTCATTTAACAAGTTTTAACAAGTAACTTGGTTAGAAAGGGATTCA
AATGCATAAAGCAAGGGATAAATTTTTCTGGCAACAAGACTATACAATATAACCTTAAATATGACTTCAA
ATAATTGTTGGAACTTGATAAAACTAATTAAATATTATTGAAGATTATCAATATTATAAATGTAATTTAC
TTTTAAAAAGGGAACATAGAAATGTGTATCATTAGAGTAGAAAACAATCCTTATTATCACAATTTGTCAA
AACAAGTTTGTTATTAACACAAGTAGAATACTGCATTCAATTAAGTTGACTGCAGATTTTGTGTTTTGTT
AAAATTAGAAAGAGATAACAACAATTTGAATTATTGAAAGTAACATGTAAATAGTTCTACATACGTTCTT
TTGACATCTTGTTCAATCATTGATCGAAGTTCTTTATCTTGGAAGAATTTGTTCCAAAGACTCTGAAATA
AGGAAAACAATCTATTATATAGTCTCACACCTTTGTTTTACTTTTAGTGATTTCAATTTAATAATGTAAA
TGGTTAAAATTTATTCTTCTCTGAGATCATTTCACATTGCAGATAGAAAACCTGAGACTGGGGTAATTTT
TATTAAAATCTAATTTAATCTCAGAAACACATCTTTATTCTAACATCAATTTTTCCAGTTTGATATTATC
ATATAAAGTCAGCCTTCCTCATCTGCAGGTTCCACAACAAAAATCCAACCAACTGTGGATCAAAAATATT
GGGAAAAAATTAAAAATAGCAATACAACAATAAAAAAATACAAATCAGAAAAACAGCACAGTATAACAAC
TTTATTTAGCATTTACAATCTATTAGGTATTATAAGTAATCTAGCCAGATCCTCTACGCCGGACGCATCG
TGGCCGGCATCACCGGCGCCACAGGTGCGGTTGCTGGCGCCTATATCGCCGACATCACCGATGGGGAAGA
TCGGGCTCGCCACTTCGGGCTCATGAGCGCTTGTTTCGGCGTGGGTATGGTGGCAGGCCCCGTGGCCGGG
GGACTGTTGGGCGCCATCTCCTTGCATGCACCATTCCTTGCGGCGGCGGTGCTCAACGGCCTCAACCTAC
TACTGGGCTGCTTCCTAATGCAGGAGTCGCATAAGGGAGAGCGTCGAATGGTGCACTCTCAGTACAATCT
GCTCTGATGCCGCATAGTTAAGCCAGCCCCGACACCCGCCAACACCCGCTGACGCGCCCTGACGGGCTTG
TCTGCTCCCGGCATCCGCTTACAGACAAGCTGTGACCGTCTCCGGGAGCTGCATGTGTCAGAGGTTTTCA
CCGTCATCACCGAAACGCGCGAGACGAAAGGGCCTCGTGATACGCCTATTTTTATAGGTTAATGTCATGA
TAATAATGGTTTCTTAGACGTCAGGTGGCACTTTTCGGGGAAATGTGCGCGGAACCCCTATTTGTTTATT
TTTCTAAATACATTCAAATATGTATCCGCTCATGAGACAATAACCCTGATAAATGCTTCAATAATATTGA
AAAAGGAAGAGTATGAGTATTCAACATTTCCGTGTCGCCCTTATTCCCTTTTTTGCGGCATTTTGCCTTC
CTGTTTTTGCTCACCCAGAAACGCTGGTGAAAGTAAAAGATGCTGAAGATCAGTTGGGTGCACGAGTGGG
TTACATCGAACTGGATCTCAACAGCGGTAAGATCCTTGAGAGTTTTCGCCCCGAAGAACGTTTTCCAATG
ATGAGCACTTTTAAAGTTCTGCTATGTGGCGCGGTATTATCCCGTATTGACGCCGGGCAAGAGCAACTCG
GTCGCCGCATACACTATTCTCAGAATGACTTGGTTGAGTACTCACCAGTCACAGAAAAGCATCTTACGGA
TGGCATGACAGTAAGAGAATTATGCAGTGCTGCCATAACCATGAGTGATAACACTGCGGCCAACTTACTT
CTGACAACGATCGGAGGACCGAAGGAGCTAACCGCTTTTTTGCACAACATGGGGGATCATGTAACTCGCC
TTGATCGTTGGGAACCGGAGCTGAATGAAGCCATACCAAACGACGAGCGTGACACCACGATGCCTGTAGC
AATGGCAACAACGTTGCGCAAACTATTAACTGGCGAACTACTTACTCTAGCTTCCCGGCAACAATTAATA
GACTGGATGGAGGCGGATAAAGTTGCAGGACCACTTCTGCGCTCGGCCCTTCCGGCTGGCTGGTTTATTG
CTGATAAATCTGGAGCCGGTGAGCGTGGGTCTCGCGGTATCATTGCAGCACTGGGGCCAGATGGTAAGCC
CTCCCGTATCGTAGTTATCTACACGACGGGGAGTCAGGCAACTATGGATGAACGAAATAGACAGATCGCT
GAGATAGGTGCCTCACTGATTAAGCATTGGTAACTGTCAGACCAAGTTTACTCATATATACTTTAGATTG
ATTTAAAACTTCATTTTTAATTTAAAAGGATCTAGGTGAAGATCCTTTTTGATAATCTCATGACCAAAAT
CCCTTAACGTGAGTTTTCGTTCCACTGAGCGTCAGACCCCGTAGAAAAGATCAAAGGATCTTCTTGAGAT
CCTTTTTTTCTGCGCGTAATCTGCTGCTTGCAAACAAAAAAACCACCGCTACCAGCGGTGGTTTGTTTGC
CGGATCAAGAGCTACCAACTCTTTTTCCGAAGGTAACTGGCTTCAGCAGAGCGCAGATACCAAATACTGT
TCTTCTAGTGTAGCCGTAGTTAGGCCACCACTTCAAGAACTCTGTAGCACCGCCTACATACCTCGCTCTG
CTAATCCTGTTACCAGTGGCTGCTGCCAGTGGCGATAAGTCGTGTCTTACCGGGTTGGACTCAAGACGAT
AGTTACCGGATAAGGCGCAGCGGTCGGGCTGAACGGGGGGTTCGTGCACACAGCCCAGCTTGGAGCGAAC
GACCTACACCGAACTGAGATACCTACAGCGTGAGCTATGAGAAAGCGCCACGCTTCCCGAAGGGAGAAAG
GCGGACAGGTATCCGGTAAGCGGCAGGGTCGGAACAGGAGAGCGCACGAGGGAGCTTCCAGGGGGAAACG
CCTGGTATCTTTATAGTCCTGTCGGGTTTCGCCACCTCTGACTTGAGCGTCGATTTTTGTGATGCTCGTC
AGGGGGGCGGAGCCTATGGAAAAACGCCAGCAACGCGGCCTTTTTACGGTTCCTGGCCTTTTGCTGGCCT
TTTGCTCACATGTTCTTTCCTGCGTTATCCCCTGATTCTGTGGATAACCGTATTACCGCCTTTGAGTGAG
CTGATACCGCTCGCCGCAGCCGAACGACCGAGCGCAGCGAGTCAGTGAGCGAGGAAGCGGAAGAGCGCCC
AATACGCAAACCGCCTCTCCCCGCGCGTTGGCCGATTCATTAATGCAGCTGTGGAATGTGTGTCAGTTAG
GGTGTGGAAAGTCCCCAGGCTCCCCAGCAGGCAGAAGTATGCAAAGCATGCATCTCAATTAGTCAGCAAC
CAGGTGTGGAAAGTCCCCAGGCTCCCCAGCAGGCAGAAGTATGCAAAGCATGCATCTCAATTAGTCAGCA
ACCATAGTCCCGCCCCTAACTCCGCCCATCCCGCCCCTAACTCCGCCCAGTTCCGCCCATTCTCCGCCCC
ATGGCTGACTAATTTTTTTTATTTATGCAGAGGCCGAGGCCGCCTCGGCCTCTGAGCTATTCCAGAAGTA
GTGAGGAGGCTTTTTTGGAGGCCTAGGCTTTTGCAAAAAGCTTGGACACAAGACAGGCTTGCGAGATATG
TTTGAGAATACCACTTTATCCCGCGTCAGGGAGAGGCAGTGCGTAAAAAGACGCGGACTCATGTGAAATA
CTGGTTTTTAGTGCGCCAGATCTCTATAATCTCGCGCAACCTATTTTCCCCTCGAACACTTTTTAAGCCG
TAGATAAACAGGCTGGGACACTTCACATGAGCGAAAAATACATCGTCACCTGGGACATGTTGCAGATCCA
TGCACGTAAACTCGCAAGCCGACTGATGCCTTCTGAACAATGGAAAGGCATTATTGCCGTAAGCCGTGGC
GGTCTGTACCGGGTGCGTTACTGGCGCGTGAACTGGGTATTCGTCATGTCGATACCGTTTGTATTTCCAG
CTACGATCACGACAACCAGCGCGAGCTTAAAGTGCTGAAACGCGCAGAAGGCGATGGCGAAGGCTTCATC
GTTATTGATGACCTGGTGGATACCGGTGGTACTGCGGTTGCGATTCGTGAAATGTATCCAAAAGCGCACT
TTGTCACCATCTTCGCAAAACCGGCTGGTCGTCCGCTGGTTGATGACTATGTTGTTGATATCCCGCAAGA
TACCTGGATTGAACAGCCGTGGGATATGGGCGTCGTATTCGTCCCGCCAATCTCCGGTCGCTAATCTTTT
CAACGCCTGGCACTGCCGGGCGTTGTTCTTTTTAACTTCAGGCGGGTTACAATAGTTTCCAGTAAGTATT
CTGGAGGCTGCATCCATGACACAGGCAAACCTGAGCGAAACCCTGTTCAAACCCCGCTTTAAACATCCTG
AAACCTCGACGCTAGTCCGCCGCTTTAATCACGGCGCACAACCGCCTGTGCAGTCGGCCCTTGATGGTAA
AACCATCCCTCACTGGTATCGCATGATTAACCGTCTGATGTGGATCTGGCGCGGCATTGACCCACGCGAA
ATCCTCGACGTCCAGGCACGTATTGTGATGAGCGATGCCGAACGTACCGACGATGATTTATACGATACGG
TGATTGGCTACCGTGGCGGCAACTGGATTTATGAGTGGGCCCCGGATCTTTGTGAAGGAACCTTACTTCT
GTGGTGTGACATAATTGGACAAACTACCTACAGAGATTTAAAGCTCTAAGGTAAATATAAAATTTTTAAG
TGTATAATGTGTTAAACTACTGATTCTAATTGTTTGTGTATTTTAGATTCCAACCTATGGAACTGATGAA
TGGGAGCAGTGGTGGAATGCCTTTAATGAGGAAAACCTGTTTTGCTCAGAAGAAATGCCATCTAGTGATG
ATGAGGCTACTGCTGACTCTCAACATTCTACTCCTCCAAAAAAGAAGAGAAAGGTAGAAGACCCCAAGGA
CTTTCCTTCAGAATTGCTAAGTTTTTTGAGTCATGCTGTGTTTAGTAATAGAACTCTTGCTTGCTTTGCT
ATTTACACCACAAAGGAAAAAGCTGCACTGCTATACAAGAAAATTATGGAAAAATATTCTGTAACCTTTA
TAAGTAGGCATAACAGTTATAATCATAACATACTGTTTTTTCTTACTCCACACAGGCATAGAGTGTCTGC
TATTAATAACTATGCTCAAAAATTGTGTACCTTTAGCTTTTTAATTTGTAAAGGGGTTAATAAGGAATAT
TTGATGTATAGTGCCTTGACTAGAGATCATAATCAGCCATACCACATTTGTAGAGGTTTTACTTGCTTTA
AAAAACCTCCCACACCTCCCCCTGAACCTGAAACATAAAATGAATGCAATTGTTGTTGTTAACTTGTTTA
TTGCAGCTTATAATGGTTACAAATAAAGCAATAGCATCACAAATTTCACAAATAAAGCATTTTTTTCACT
GCATTCTAGTTGTGGTTTGTCCAAACTCATCAATGTATCTTATCATGTCTGGATCAACTGGATAACTCAA
GCTAACCAAAATCATCCCAAACTTCCCACCCCATACCCTATTACCACTGCCAATTACCTGTGGTTTCATT
TACTCTAAACCTGTGATTCCTCTGAATTATTTTCATTTTAAAGAAATTGTATTTGTTAAATATGTACTAC
AAACTTAGTAGTTGGAAGGGCTAATTCACTCCCAAAGAAGACAAGATATCCTTGATCTGTGGATCTACCA
CACACAAGGCTACTTCCCTGATTAGCAGAACTACACACCAGGGCCAGGGGTCAGATATCCACTGACCTTT
GGATGGTGCTACAAGCTAGTACCAGTTGAGCCAGATAAGGTAGAAGAGGCCAATAAAGGAGAGAACACCA
GCTTGTTACACCCTGTGAGCCTGCATGGGATGGATGACCCGGAGAGAGAAGTGTTAGAGTGGAGGTTTGA
CAGCCGCCTAGCATTTCATCACGTGGCCCGAGAGCTGCATCCGGAGTACTTCAAGAACTGCTGATATCGA
GCTTGCTACAAGGGACTTTCCGCTGGGGACTTTCCAGGGAGGCGTGGCCTGGGCGGGACTGGGGAGTGGC
GAGCCCTCAGATCCTGCATATAAGCAGCTGCTTTTTGCCTGTACTGGGTCTCTCTGGTTAGACCAGATCT
GAGCCTGGGAGCTCTCTGGCTAACTAGGGAACCCACTGCTTAAGCCTCAATAAAGCTTGCCTTGAGTGCT
TCAAGTAGTGTGTGCCCGTCTGTTGTGTGACTCTGGTAACTAGAGATCCCTCAGACCCTTTTAGTCAGTG
TGGAAAATCTCTAGCAGTGGCGCCCGAACAGGGACTTGAAAGCGAAAGGGAAACCAGAGGAGCTCTCTCG
ACGCAGGACTCGGCTTGCTGAAGCGCGCACGGCAAGAGGCGAGGGGCGGCGACTGGTGAGTACGCCAAAA
ATTTTGACTAGCGGAGGCTAGAAGGAGAGAGATGGGTGCGAGAGCGTCAGTATTAAGCGGGGGAGAATTA
GATCGCGATGGGAAAAAATTCGGTTAAGGCCAGGGGGAAAGAAAAAATATAAATTAAAACATATAGTATG
GGCAAGCAGGGAGCTAGAACGATTCGCAGTTAATCCTGGCCTGTTAGAAACATCAGAAGGCTGTAGACAA
ATACTGGGACAGCTACAACCATCCCTTCAGACAGGATCAGAAGAACTTAGATCATTATATAATACAGTAG
CAACCCTCTATTGTGTGCATCAAAGGATAGAGATAAAAGACACCAAGGAAGCTTTAGACAAGATAGAGGA
AGAGCAAAACAAAAGTAAGACCACCGCACAGCAAGCGGCCGCTGATCTTCAGACCTGGAGGAGGAGATAT
GAGGGACAATTGGAGAAGTGAATTATATAAATATAAAGTAGTAAAAATTGAACCATTAGGAGTAGCACCC
ACCAAGGCAAAGAGAAGAGTGGTGCAGAGAGAAAAAAGAGCAGTGGGAATAGGAGCTTTGTTCCTTGGGT
TCTTGGGAGCAGCAGGAAGCACTATGGGCGCAGCGTCAATGACGCTGACGGTACAGGCCAGACAATTATT
GTCTGGTATAGTGCAGCAGCAGAACAATTTGCTGAGGGCTATTGAGGCGCAACAGCATCTGTTGCAACTC
ACAGTCTGGGGCATCAAGCAGCTCCAGGCAAGAATCCTGGCTGTGGAAAGATACCTAAAGGATCAACAGC
TCCTGGGGATTTGGGGTTGCTCTGGAAAACTCATTTGCACCACTGCTGTGCCTTGGAATGCTAGTTGGAG
TAATAAATCTCTGGAACAGATTTGGAATCACACGACCTGGATGGAGTGGGACAGAGAAATTAACAATTAC
ACAAGCTTAATACACTCCTTAATTGAAGAATCGCAAAACCAGCAAGAAAAGAATGAACAAGAATTATTGG
AATTAGATAAATGGGCAAGTTTGTGGAATTGGTTTAACATAACAAATTGGCTGTGGTATATAAAATTATT
CATAATGATAGTAGGAGGCTTGGTAGGTTTAAGAATAGTTTTTGCTGTACTTTCTATAGTGAATAGAGTT
AGGCAGGGATATTCACCATTATCGTTTCAGACCCACCTCCCAACCCCGAGGGGACCCGACAGGCCCGAAG
GAATAGAAGAAGAAGGTGGAGAGAGAGACAGAGACAGATCCATTCGATTAGTGAACGGATCTCGACGGTA
TCGCCGAATTCACAAATGGCAGTATTCATCCACAATTTTAAAAGAAAAGGGGGGATTGGGGGGTACAGTG
CAGGGGAAAGAATAGTAGACATAATAGCAACAGACATACAAACTAAAGAATTACAAAAACAAATTACAAA
AATTCAAAATTTTCGGGTTTATTACAGGGACAGCAGAGATCCACTTTGGGGCGATAAGCTTGGGAGTTCC
GCGTTACATAACTTACGGTAAATGGCCCGCCTGGCTGACCGCCCAACGACCCCCGCCCATTGACGTCAAT
AATGACGTATGTTCCCATAGTAACGCCAATAGGGACTTTCCATTGACGTCAATGGGTGGAGTATTTACGG
TAAACTGCCCACTTGGCAGTACATCAAGTGTATCATATGCCAAGTACGCCCCCTATTGACGTCAATGACG
GTAAATGGCCCGCCTGGCATTATGCCCAGTACATGACCTTATGGGACTTTCCTACTTGGCAGTACATCTA
CGTATTAGTCATCGCTATTACCATGGTGATGCGGTTTTGGCAGTACATCAATGGGCGTGGATAGCGGTTT
GACTCACGGGGATTTCCAAGTCTCCACCCCATTGACGTCAATGGGAGTTTGTTTTGGCACCAAAATCAAC
GGGACTTTCCAAAATGTCGTAACAACTCCGCCCCATTGACGCAAATGGGCGGTAGGCGTGTACGGTGGGA
GGTCTATATAAGCAGAGCTCGTTTAGTGAACCGTCAGATCGCCTGGAGACGCCATCCACGCTGTTTTGAC
CTCCATAGAAGACACCGACTCTAGAGGATCCGTATACGCTAGCGCCACCATGGCCCTCTCAGTGGACTCA
TCGTGGCATCGGTGGCAGTGGAGAGTCAGAGATGGCTTCCCCCATTGTCCATCGGAAACCACACCGCTGC
TCTCTCCAGAGAAAGGGAGACAGAGCTACAACTTGACACAGCAGCGGGTCGTGTTCCCCAACAACAGCAT
ATTCCATCAAGATTGGGAAGAGGTCTCCAGGAGATACCCTGGCAACAGAACCTGCACAACCAAATACACC
CTCTTCACCTTCCTGCCCCGGAATCTCTTTGAGCAATTTCATAGATGGGCTAACCTCTATTTCCTGTTCC
TGGTGATTTTGAACTGGATGCCCTCCATGGAAGTCTTCCACAGAGAAATCACCATGTTACCATTGGCCAT
TGTCCTGTTCGTCATCATGATCAAGGATGGCATGGAGGACTTCAAGAGACACCGCTTTGATAAAGCAATA
AACTGCTCCAACATTCGAATTTATGAAAGAAAAGAGCAGACCTATGTGCAGAAGTGCTGGAAGGATGTGC
GCGTGGGAGACTTCATCCAAATGAAATGCAATGAGATTGTCCCAGCAGACATACTCCTCCTTTTTTCCTC
TGACCCCAATGGGATATGCCATCTGGAAACTGCCAGCTTGGATGGAGAGACAAACCTCAAGCAAAGATGT
GTCGTGAAGGGCTTCTCACAGCAGGAGGTACAGTTCGAACCAGAGCTTTTCCACAATACCATCGTGTGTG
AGAAACCCAACAACCACCTCAACAAATTTAAGGGTTATATGGAGCATCCTGACCAGACCAGGACTGGCTT
TGGCTGTGAGAGTCTTCTGCTTCGAGGCTGCACCATCAGAAACACCGAGATGGCTGTTGGCATTGTCATC
TATGCAGGCCATGAGACGAAAGCCATGCTGAACAACAGTGGCCCCCGGTACAAACGCAGCAAGATTGAGC
GGCGCATGAATATAGACATCTTCTTCTGCATTGGGATCCTCATCCTCATGTGCCTTATTGGAGCTGTAGG
TCACAGCATCTGGAATGGGACCTTTGAAGAACACCCTCCCTTCGATGTGCCAGATGCCAATGGCAGCTTC
CTTCCCAGTGCCCTTGGGGGCTTCTACATGTTCCTCACAATGATCATCCTGCTCCAGGTGCTGATCCCCA
TCTCTTTGTATGTCTCCATTGAGCTGGTGAAGCTCGGGCAAGTGTTCTTCTTGAGCAATGACCTTGACCT
GTATGATGAAGAGACCGATTTATCCATTCAATGTCGAGCCCTCAACATCGCAGAGGACTTGGGCCAGATC
CAGTACATCTTCTCCGATAAGACGGGGACCCTGACAGAGAACAAGATGGTGTTCCGACGTTGCACCATCA
TGGGCAGCGAGTATTCTCACCAAGAAAATGCTAAGCGACTGGAGACCCCAAAGGAGCTGGACTCAGATGG
TGAAGAGTGGACCCAATACCAATGCCTGTCCTTCTCGGCTAGATGGGCCCAGGATCCAGCAACTATGAGA
AGCCAAAAAGGTGCTCAGCCTCTGAGGAGGAGCCAGAGTGCCCGGGTGCCCATCCAGGGCCACTACCGGC
AAAGGTCTATGGGGCACCGTGAAAGCTCACAGCCTCCTGTGGCCTTCAGCAGCTCCATAGAAAAAGATGT
AACTCCAGATAAAAACCTACTGACCAAGGTTCGAGATGCTGCCCTGTGGTTGGAGACCTTGTCAGACAGC
AGACCTGCCAAGGCTTCCCTCTCCACCACCTCCTCCATTGCTGATTTCTTCCTTGCCTTAACCATCTGCA
ACTCTGTCATGGTGTCCACAACCACCGAGCCCAGGCAGAGGGTCACCATCAAACCCTCAAGCAAGGCTCT
GGGGACGTCCCTGGAGAAGATTCAGCAGCTCTTCCAGAAGTTGAAGCTATTGAGCCTCAGCCAGTCATTC
TCATCCACTGCACCCTCTGACACAGACCTCGGGGAGAGCTTAGGGGCCAACGTGGCCACCACAGACTCGG
ATGAGAGAGATGATGCATCTGTGTGCAGTGGAGGTGACTCCACTGATGACGGTGGCTACAGGAGCAGCAT
GTGGGACCAGGGCGACATCCTGGAGTCTGGGTCAGGCACTTCCTTGGAGGAGGCATTGGAGGCCCCAGCC
ACAGACCTGGCCAGGCCTGAGTTCTGTTACGAGGCTGAGAGCCCTGATGAGGCCGCCCTGGTGCACGCTG
CCCATGCCTACAGCTTCACACTAGTGTCCCGGACACCTGAGCAGGTGACTGTGCGCCTGCCCCAGGGCAC
CTGCCTCACCTTCAGCCTCCTCTGCACCCTGGGCTTTGACTCTGTCAGGAAGAGAATGTCTGTGGTTGTG
AGGCACCCACTGACTGGCGAGATTGTTGTCTACACCAAGGGTGCTGACTCGGTCATCATGGACCTGCTGG
AAGACCCAGCCTGCGTACCTGACATTAATATGGAAAAGAAGCTGAGAAAAATCCGAGCCCGGACCCAAAA
GCATCTAGACTTGTATGCAAGAGATGGCCTGCGCACACTATGCATTGCCAAGAAGGTTGTAAGCGAAGAG
GACTTCCGGAGATGGGCCAGTTTCCGGCGTGAGGCTGAGGCATCCCTCGACAACCGAGATGAGCTTCTCA
TGGAAACTGCACAGCATCTGGAGAATCAACTCACCTTACTTGGAGCCACTGGGATCGAAGACCGGCTGCA
GGAAGGAGTTCCAGATACGATTGCCACTCTGCGGGAGGCTGGGATCCAGCTCTGGGTCCTGACTGGAGAT
AAGCAGGAGACAGCGGTCAACATTGCCCATTCCTGCAGACTGTTAAATCAGACCGACACTGTTTATACCA
TCAATACAGAGAATCAGGAGACCTGTGAATCCATCCTCAATTGTGCATTGGAAGAGCTAAAGCAATTTCG
TGAACTACAGAAGCCAGACCGCAAGCTCTTTGGATTCCGCTTACCTTCCAAGACACCATCCATCACCTCA
GAAGCTGTGGTTCCAGAAGCTGGATTGGTCATCGATGGGAAGACATTGAATGCCATCTTCCAGGGAAAGC
TAGAGAAGAAGTTTCTGGAATTGACCCAGTATTGTCGGTCCGTCCTGTGCTGCCGCTCCACGCCACTCCA
GAAGAGTATGATAGTCAAGCTGGTGCGAGACAAGTTGCGCGTCATGACCCTTTCCATAGGTGATGGAGCA
AATGATGTAAGCATGATTCAAGCTGCTGATATTGGAATTGGAATATCTGGACAGGAAGGCATGCAGGCTG
TCATGTCCAGCGACTTTGCCATCACCCGCTTTAAGCATCTCAAGAAGTTGCTGCTCGTGCATGGCCACTG
GTGTTACTCGCGCCTGGCCAGGATGGTGGTGTACTACCTCTACAAGAACGTGTGCTACGTCAACCTGCTC
TTCTGGTATCAGTTCTTCTGTGGTTTCTCCAGCTCCACCATGATTGATTACTGGCAGATGATATTCTTCA
ATCTCTTCTTTACCTCCTTGCCTCCTCTTGTCTTTGGAGTCCTTGACAAAGACATCTCTGCAGAAACACT
CCTGGCATTGCCTGAGCTATACAAGAGTGGCCAGAACTCTGAGTGCTATAACCTGTCGACTTTCTGGATT
TCTATGGTGGATGCATTCTACCAGAGCCTCATCTGTTTCTTTATCCCTTACCTGGCCTATAAGGGCTCTG
ATATAGATGTCTTTACCTTTGGGACACCAATCAACACCATCTCCCTCACCACAATCCTTTTGCACCAGGC
AATGGAAATGAAGACATGGACCATTTTCCACGGAGTCGTGCTCCTCGGCAGCTTCCTGATGTACTTTCTG
GTATCCCTCCTGTACAATGCCACCTGCGTCATCTGCAACAGCCCCACCAATCCCTATTGGGTGATGGAAG
GCCAGCTCTCAAACCCCACTTTCTACCTCGTCTGCTTTCTCACACCAGTTGTTGCTCTTCTCCCAAGATA
CTTTTTCCTGTCTCTGCAAGGAACTTGTGGGAAGTCTCTAATCTCAAAAGCTCAGAAAATTGACAAACTC
CCCCCAGACAAAAGAAACCTGGAAATCCAGAGTTGGAGAAGCAGACAGAGGCCTGCCCCTGTCCCCGAAG
TGGCTCGACCAACTCACCACCCAGTGTCATCTATCACAGGACAGGACTTCAGTGCCAGCACCCCAAAGAG
CTCTAACCCTCCCAAGAGGAAGCATGTGGAAGAGTCAGTACTCCACGAACAGAGATGTGGCACGGAGTGC
ATGAGGGATGACTCATGCTCAGGGGACTCCTCAGCTCAACTCTCATCCGGGGAGCACCTGCTGGGACCTA
ACAGGATAATGGCCTACTCAAGAGGACAGACTGATATGTGCCGGTGCTCAAAGAGGAGCAGCCATCGCCG
ATCCCAGAGTTCACTGACCATATACCTCGAGGAGGGCAGGGGAAGTCTTCTAACATGCGGGGACGTGGAG
GAAAATCCCGGCCCCATGCACCATCACCATCACCATGACTACAAGGACGACGATGACAAGCTTGGATCTG
CCACCATGGCGATGAACTATAACGCGAAGGATGAAGTGGACGGTGGGCCCCCGTGTGCTCCGGGGGGCAC
CGCGAAGACTCGGAGACCGGATAACACGGCCTTCAAACAGCAACGGCTGCCAGCTTGGCAGCCCATCCTT
ACGGCTGGCACGGTGCTACCTATTTTCTTCATCATCGGTCTCATCTTCATTCCCATCGGCATTGGCATCT
TTGTCACCTCCAACAACATCCGCGAGATCGAGATTGATTATACCGGAACAGAGCCTTCCAGTCCCTGTAA
TAAATGTTTATCTCCGGATGTGACACCTTGCTTTTGTACCATTAACTTCACACTGGAAAAGTCATTTGAG
GGCAACGTGTTTATGTATTATGGACTGTCTAATTTCTATCAAAACCATCGTCGTTACGTGAAATCTCGTG
ATGATAGTCAACTAAATGGAGATTCTAGTGCTTTGCTTAATCCCAGTAAGGAATGTGAACCTTATCGAAG
AAATGAAGACAAACCAATTGCTCCTTGTGGAGCTATTGCCAACAGCATGTTTAATGATACATTAGAATTG
TTTCTCATTGGCAATGATTCTTATCCTATACCTATCGCTTTGAAAAAGAAAGGTATTGCTTGGTGGACAG
ATAAAAATGTGAAATTCAGAAATCCCCCTGGAGGAGACAACCTGGAAGAACGATTTAAAGGTACAACAAA
GCCTGTGAACTGGCTTAAACCAGTTTACATGCTGGATTCTGACCCAGATAATAATGGATTCATAAATGAG
GATTTTATTGTTTGGATGCGTACTGCAGCATTACCTACTTTTCGCAAGTTGTATCGTCTTATAGAAAGGA
AAAGTGATTTACATCCAACATTACCAGCTGGCCGATACTCTTTGAATGTCACATACAATTACCCTGTACA
TTATTTTGATGGACGAAAACGGATGATCTTGAGCACTATTTCATGGATGGGAGGAAAAAATCCATTTTTG
GGGATTGCTTACATCGCTGTTGGTTCCATCTCCTTCCTTCTGGGAGTTGTACTGCTAGTAATTAATCATA
AATATAGAAACAGTAGTAATACAGCTGACATTACCATTTAAACTAGTCCCCGGGACCGCGGCACGCGTTG
AATTCCCGATAATCAACCTCTGGATTACAAAATTTGTGAAAGATTGACTGGTATTCTTAACTATGTTGCT
CCTTTTACGCTATGTGGATACGCTGCTTTAATGCCTTTGTATCATGCTATTGCTTCCCGTATGGCTTTCA
TTTTCTCCTCCTTGTATAAATCCTGGTTGCTGTCTCTTTATGAGGAGTTGTGGCCCGTTGTCAGGCAACG
TGGCGTGGTGTGCACTGTGTTTGCTGACGCAACCCCCACTGGTTGGGGCATTGCCACCACCTGTCAGCTC
CTTTCCGGGACTTTCGCTTTCCCCCTCCCTATTGCCACGGCGGAACTCATCGCCGCCTGCCTTGCCCGCT
GCTGGACAGGGGCTCGGCTGTTGGGCACTGACAATTCCGTGGTGTTGTCGGGGAAGCTGACGTCCTTTCC
ATGGCTGCTCGCCTGTGTTGCCACCTGGATTCTGCGCGGGACGTCCTTCTGCTACGTCCCTTCGGCCCTC
AATCCAGCGGACCTTCCTTCCCGCGGCCTGCTGCCGGCTCTGCGGCCTCTTCCGCGTCTTCGCCTTCGCC
CTCAGACGAGTCGGATCTCCCTTTGGGCCGCCTCCCCGCATCGGGAATTCTGTCGACTGGTACCTTTAAG
ACCAATGACTTACAAGGCAGCTGTAGATCTTAGCCACTTTTTAAAAGAAAAGGGGGG
Features (pLannotate 1.2.2; 34 found; start..end, strand, type, name):
     82..262     +  LTR            5' LTR (truncated): truncated 5' long terminal repeat (LTR) from HIV-1
   1224..1322    -  CDS            TBC1D5 (fragment): TBCD5_HUMAN - Also known as KIAA0210. Experimental evidence at protein level: Swiss-Prot protein existence level 1. May act as a GTPase-activating protein (GAP) for Rab family protein(s). May act as a GAP for RAB7A. Can displace RAB7A and retromer CSC subcomplex from the endosomal membrane to the cytosol; at least retromer displacement seems to require its catalytic activity (PubMed:19531583, PubMed:20923837). Required for retrograde transport of cargo proteins from endosomes to the trans-Golgi network (TGN); the function seems to require its catalytic activity. Involved in regulation of autop
   1728..2007    +  CDS            TcR (fragment): tetracycline efflux protein; tet; confers resistance to tetracycline
   2008..2056    -  misc_feature   bom (fragment): basis of mobility region from pBR322
   2158..2193    -  CDS            rop (fragment): Rop protein, which maintains plasmids at low copy number; rop
   2288..2392    +  promoter       AmpR promoter: bla
   2393..3253    +  CDS            AmpR: β-lactamase; bla; confers resistance to ampicillin, carbenicillin, and related antibiotics
   3424..4012    +  rep_origin     ori: high-copy-number ColE1/pMB1/pBR322/pUC origin of replication
   4195..4251    +  CDS            lacI (fragment): lac repressor; lacI; The lac repressor binds to the lac operator to inhibit transcription in E. coli. This inhibition can be relieved by adding lactose or isopropyl-β-D-thiogalactopyranoside (IPTG).
   4258..4587    +  promoter       SV40 promoter: SV40 enhancer and early promoter
   4787..4906    +  CDS            gpt (fragment): XGPT_ECOLI - Also known as gpp, gxu. Experimental evidence at protein level: Swiss-Prot protein existence level 1. Purine salvage pathway enzyme that catalyzes the transfer of the ribosyl-5-phosphate group from 5-phospho-alpha-D-ribose 1- diphosphate (PRPP) to the N9 position of the 6-oxopurines guanine and xanthine to form the corresponding ribonucleotides GMP (guanosine 5'- monophosphate) and XMP (xanthosine 5'-monophosphate), with the release of PPi. To a lesser extent, also acts on hypoxanthine (PubMed:9100006, PubMed:3886014). Does not ribophosphorylate adenine (PubMed:3886014). From Esch
   4906..5241    +  CDS            gpt (fragment): XGPT_ECOLI - Also known as gpp, gxu. Experimental evidence at protein level: Swiss-Prot protein existence level 1. Purine salvage pathway enzyme that catalyzes the transfer of the ribosyl-5-phosphate group from 5-phospho-alpha-D-ribose 1- diphosphate (PRPP) to the N9 position of the 6-oxopurines guanine and xanthine to form the corresponding ribonucleotides GMP (guanosine 5'- monophosphate) and XMP (xanthosine 5'-monophosphate), with the release of PPi. To a lesser extent, also acts on hypoxanthine (PubMed:9100006, PubMed:3886014). Does not ribophosphorylate adenine (PubMed:3886014). From Esch
   5336..5641    +  CDS            frsA (fragment): FRSA_ECOLI - Also known as yafA. Experimental evidence at protein level: Swiss-Prot protein existence level 1. Catalyzes the hydrolysis of esters (PubMed:15808744). Displays esterase activity toward pNP-butyrate (PubMed:15808744). May stimulate mixed-acid fermentation by acting as a fermentation/respiration switch that down-regulates respiration and up- regulates fermentation rates (PubMed:15169777). From Escherichia coli (strain K12).
   5645..5719    +  CDS            small t antigen (fragment): SV40 (simian virus 40) small t antigen
   5721..5786    +  intron         small t intron: SV40 (simian virus 40) small t antigen intron
   5916..5936    +  CDS            SV40 NLS: nuclear localization signal of SV40 (simian virus 40) large T antigen
   6255..6338    +  CDS            large T antigen (fragment): large T antigen from SV40 (simian virus 40)
   6361..6495    +  polyA_signal   SV40 poly(A) signal: SV40 polyadenylation signal
   6662..6991    +  CDS            nef (fragment): NEF_HV1BR - Experimental evidence at protein level: Swiss-Prot protein existence level 1. Extracellular Nef protein targets CD4(+) T-lymphocytes for apoptosis by interacting with CXCR4 surface receptors (PubMed:14990729). From Human immunodeficiency virus type 1 group M subtype B (isolate BRU/LAI) (HIV-1).
   7039..7296    +  LTR            5' LTR (truncated): truncated 5' long terminal repeat (LTR) from HIV-1
   7343..7468    +  misc_feature   HIV-1 Ψ: packaging signal of human immunodeficiency virus type 1
   7452..7815    +  CDS            HIV-1 gag (fragment): gag protein from human immunodeficiency virus 1; gag
   7961..8194    +  misc_feature   RRE: The Rev response element (RRE) of HIV-1 allows for Rev-dependent mRNA export from the nucleus to the cytoplasm.
   8571..8671    +  CDS            Rev (fragment): human immunodeficiency virus 1 (HIV-1) Rev protein; rev; enhances nuclear export of unspliced and incompletely spliced viral mRNAs
   8716..8833    +  misc_feature   cPPT/CTS: central polypurine tract and central termination sequence of HIV-1
   8892..9195    +  enhancer       CMV enhancer: human cytomegalovirus immediate early enhancer
   9196..9399    +  promoter       CMV promoter: human cytomegalovirus (CMV) immediate early promoter
   9500..13882   +  CDS            ATP10B: AT10B_HUMAN - Also known as ATPVB, KIAA0715. Experimental evidence at protein level: Swiss-Prot protein existence level 1. Catalytic component of a P4-ATPase flippase complex, which catalyzes the hydrolysis of ATP coupled to the transport of glucosylceramide (GlcCer) from the outer to the inner leaflet of lysosome membranes. Plays an important role in the maintenance of lysosome membrane integrity and function in cortical neurons. From Homo sapiens (Human).
  13892..13945   +  CDS            T2A: 2A peptide from Thosea asigna virus capsid protein Eukaryotic ribosomes fail to insert a peptide bond between the Gly and Pro residues, yielding separate polypeptides.
  13949..13966   +  CDS            6xHis: 6xHis affinity tag
  13970..13990   +  CDS            FLAG (fragment): FLAG® epitope tag, followed by an enterokinase cleavage site
  14006..15088   +  CDS            TMEM30A: CC50A_HUMAN - Also known as C6orf67, CDC50A. Experimental evidence at protein level: Swiss-Prot protein existence level 1. Accessory component of a P4-ATPase flippase complex which catalyzes the hydrolysis of ATP coupled to the transport of aminophospholipids from the outer to the inner leaflet of various membranes and ensures the maintenance of asymmetric distribution of phospholipids. Phospholipid translocation seems also to be implicated in vesicle formation and in uptake of lipid signaling molecules. The beta subunit may assist in binding of the phospholipid substrate. Required for the pro
  15131..15719   +  misc_feature   WPRE: woodchuck hepatitis virus posttranscriptional regulatory element
  15740..37      +  CDS            nef (fragment) (across the origin): NEF_HV1LA - Experimental evidence at protein level: Swiss-Prot protein existence level 1. Extracellular Nef protein targets CD4(+) T-lymphocytes for apoptosis by interacting with CXCR4 surface receptors. From Human immunodeficiency virus type 1 group M subtype B (isolate Lai) (HIV-1).
