[The description below was written by a language model from this plasmid's Addgene catalogue record and pLannotate feature annotations shown in this document.]
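Description:
pLenti HsATP10B_WT-T2A-His-flag-TMEM30A variant1 is an HIV-1-based lentiviral transfer plasmid of about 15.8 kb, used to produce lentiviral vectors that co-express wild-type human ATP10B and tagged human TMEM30A. It is propagated in E. coli through a high-copy ColE1/pUC-type origin and selected with ampicillin via the β-lactamase gene. The bacterial portion of the backbone also carries remnants of older cloning vectors. These include fragments of the tetracycline resistance gene, bom and rop, plus an SV40 promoter followed by E. coli gpt sequence, SV40 small t intron and poly(A) signal. This cassette lies outside the region flanked by the LTRs, so it would not be packaged into vector particles.

The vector genome begins at an HIV-1 LTR (annotated as truncated) followed by the Ψ packaging signal with a partial gag sequence, the Rev response element for Rev-dependent nuclear export of the genomic RNA, and the cPPT/CTS element that aids nuclear import in transduced cells. An internal CMV enhancer/promoter drives a single open reading frame. It encodes ATP10B (about 4.4 kb), a T2A ribosome-skipping peptide, and then TMEM30A carrying N-terminal 6xHis and FLAG tags. T2A yields the two proteins separately from one transcript. ATP10B is the catalytic subunit of a P4-ATPase lipid flippase and TMEM30A (CDC50A) is the accessory subunit of such complexes, so the design supplies both partners together, with the tags allowing detection or purification of TMEM30A. A WPRE downstream enhances transcript expression, and the cassette ends in a nef fragment and the truncated 3′ LTR. The record lists no mammalian selection marker or reporter within the vector genome.
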