Addgene plasmid #191675: pLenti HsATP10B_WT-T2A-His-flag-TMEM30A variant1
Purpose: transfer plasmid for lentiviral vector production expressing Hs ATP10B WT and His/Flag tagged Hs TMEM30A
Depositing lab: Veerle Baekelandt. Depositing organization: Katholieke Universiteit Leuven.
Backbone
  Vector backbone: lentiviral transferplasmid
  Backbone manufacturer: Didier Trono
  Backbone size w/o insert (bp): 10216
  Total vector size (bp): 15808
  Vector type: Lentiviral
Growth in bacteria
  Bacterial resistance: Ampicillin, 100 μg/mL
  Growth temperature: 37°C
  Growth strain: NEB Stable
  Copy number: Unknown
Gene/Insert 1
  Gene/Insert name: ATP10B
  Species: H. sapiens (human)
  Insert size (bp): 4383
  Entrez Gene: ATP10B (a.k.a. ATPVB)
Gene/Insert 2
  Gene/Insert name: TMEM30A
  Species: H. sapiens (human)
  Insert size (bp): 1086
  GenBank ID: NM_018247.4
  Entrez Gene: TMEM30A (a.k.a. C6orf67, CDC50A)
  Tag / fusion protein: 6X his (N terminal on insert); flag (N terminal on insert)
Terms and licenses: Academic/Nonprofit Terms; Industry Terms: Not Available to Industry
How to cite: pLenti HsATP10B_WT-T2A-His-flag-TMEM30A variant1 was a gift from Veerle Baekelandt (Addgene plasmid # 191675 ; http://n2t.net/addgene:191675 ; RRID:Addgene_191675)
